Addgene plasmid #41450: TAL-1CG2
Depositing lab: Veit Hornung. Depositing organization: Universitaetsklinikum Bonn. Publication: A ligation-independent cloning technique for high-throughput assembly of transcription activator-like effector genes. Schmid-Burgk JL, Schmidt T, Kaiser V, Honing K, Hornung V. Nat Biotechnol. 2012 Dec 16. doi: 10.1038/nbt.2460. PubMed 23242165.
Backbone
  Vector backbone: Custom backbone
  Backbone size w/o insert (bp): 2961
  Vector type: PCR Cloning Vector
Growth in bacteria
  Bacterial resistance: Ampicillin, 100 μg/mL
  Growth temperature: 37°C
  Growth strain: DH10B
  Copy number: High Copy
Gene/Insert
  Gene/Insert name: 1CG2
  Species: Synthetic
  Insert size (bp): 205
  Cloning method: Unknown
  Sequencing primers: 5′ M13_pUC_fwd; 3′ M13_pUC_rev
Terms and licenses: Academic/Nonprofit Terms; Industry Terms: Not Available to Industry
How to cite: TAL-1CG2 was a gift from Veit Hornung (Addgene plasmid # 41450 ; http://n2t.net/addgene:41450 ; RRID:Addgene_41450)
