[The description below was written by a language model from this plasmid's Addgene catalogue record.]
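Description:
TAL-1CG2 is a small bacterial cloning plasmid that serves as a building-block module for assembling transcription activator-like effector (TALE) genes. It is built on a custom backbone of about 2.96 kb, catalogued as a PCR cloning vector, and carries a 205 bp synthetic insert named 1CG2. The plasmid is maintained at high copy number in E. coli under ampicillin selection. The record does not name the origin of replication, and no feature table is provided, so the detailed layout of the backbone cannot be described. The use of standard M13/pUC forward and reverse sequencing primers indicates that the insert sits between the usual pUC-type primer sites.

The associated publication describes a ligation-independent cloning method for high-throughput assembly of TALE genes, in which pre-made repeat fragments are joined in a defined order through long, specific single-stranded overhangs rather than by ligase. An insert of about 205 bp is consistent with a unit of two TALE repeats, each of roughly 34 codons. The name plausibly encodes a position in the assembly scheme together with the two target bases, C and G, recognised by the repeats. However, the record itself does not explain the naming convention or the repeat-variable residues, so this reading is an inference. No promoter, tag or expression element is listed for the insert, and the plasmid appears to function purely as a storage and template vector for the library fragment, not as an expression construct. Its typical use is as one member of a module library for building custom TALE DNA-binding arrays, for example for designer nucleases or transcriptional regulators.
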