>Addgene plasmid #41450 | TAL-1CG2 | depositor partial sequence | sequence record 55319 | TAL-1CG2 sequence 205 bps
GAATGCAGACACCCGACCAAGTTGTGGCCATTGCCAGCCATGACGGAGGGAAACAAGCATTGGAGACTGT
CCAACGGCTCCTTCCCGTGTTGTGTCAAGCCCACGGTTTGACCCCTGCACAAGTGGTCGCCATCGCCTCC
AACAAGGGCGGTAAGCAGGCCCTGGAAACAGTGCAACGGTTGCTCCCTGTCTTGTGTCTGCATTC
