>Addgene plasmid #41450 | TAL-1CG2 | addgene partial sequence | sequence record 55867 | M13_pUC_fwd
TCGAGCTCGGTACCTCGCGAATGCATCTAGATATTTGGGAATGCAGACACAAGACAGGGAGCAACCGTTG
CACTGTTTCCAGGGCCTGCTTACCGCCCTTGTTGGAGGCGATGGCGACCACTTGTGCAGGGGTCAAACCG
TGGGCTTGACACAACACGGGAAGGAGCCGTTGGACAGTCTCCAATGCTTGTTTCCCTCCGTCATGGCTGG
CAATGGCCACAACTTGGTCGGGTGTCTGCATTCATTTGGATCGGATCCCGGGCCCGTCGACTGCAGAGGC
CTGCATGCAAGCTTGGCGTAATCATGGTCATAGCTGTTTCCTGTGTGAAATTGTTATCCGCTCACAATTC
CACACAACATACGAGCCGGAAGCATAAAGTGTAAAGCCTGGGGTGCCTAATGAGTGAGCTAACTCACATT
AATTGCGTTGCGCTCACTGCCCGCTTTCCAGTCGGGAAACCTGTCGTGCCAGCTGCATTAATGAATCGGC
CAACGCGCGGGGAGAGGCGGTTTGCGTATTGGGCGCTCTTCCGCTTCCTCGCTCACTGACTCGCTGCGCT
CGGTCGTTCGGCTGCGGCGAGCGGTATCAGCTCACTCAAAGGCGGTAATACGGTTATCCACAGAATCAGG
GGATAACGCAGGAAAGAACATGTGAGCAAAAGGCCAGCAAAAGGCCAGGAACCGTAAAAAGGCCGCGTTG
CTGGCGTTTTTCCATAGGCTCCGCCCCCCTGACGAGCATCACAAAAATCGACGCTCAAGTCAGAGGTGGC
GAAACCCGACAGGACTATAAAGATACCAGGCGTTTCCCCCTGGAAGCTCCCTCGTGCGCTCTCCTGTTCC
GACCCTGCCGCTTACCGGATACCTGTCCGCCTTTCTCCCTTCGGGAAGCGTGGCGCTTTCTCATAGCTCA
CGCTGTAGGTATCTCAGTTCGGTGTAGGTCGTTCGCTCCAAGCTGGGCTGTGTGCACGA
